>Addgene plasmid #42256 | pRK5-mFzd4 | addgene partial sequence | sequence record 61349 | sp6 5'-ATTTAGGTGACACTATAG-3'
CTGCACCTCGGTTCTATCGATTGAATTCCCCGGGGATCCACCATGGCCTGGCCGGGCACAGGGCCGAGCA
GCCGGGGGGCGCCTGGAGGCGTCGGGCTCAGGCTGGGGCTGCTGCTGCAGTTCCTCCTGCTCCTGCGGCC
GACACTGGGGTTCGGGGACGAGGAGGAGCGGCGCTGCGACCCCATCCGCATCGCCATGTGCCAGAACCTC
GGCTACAACGTGACCAAGATGCCCAACTTAGTGGGACACGAGCTGCAGACAGACGCCGAGCTGCAGCTGA
CAACTTTCACGCCGCTCATCCAGTACGGCTGCTCCAGCCAGCTGCAGTTCTTCCTTTGTTCGGTTTATGT
GCCAATGTGCACAGAGAAGATCAACATCCCCATCGGCCCGTGCGGTGGCATGTGCCTTTCAGTCAAGAGA
CGCTGTGAACCAGTCCTGAGAGAATTTGGGTTTGCCTGGCCCGACACCCTGAACTGCAGCAAGTTCCCGC
CCCAGAACGACCACAACCACATGTGCATGGAAGGACCAGGTGATGAAGAGGTTCCCTTGCCCCACAAGAC
TCCCATCCAGCCCGGGGAAGAGTGCCACTCCGTGGGAAGCAATTCTGATCAGTACATCTGGGTGAAGAGG
AGCCTGAACTGTGTTCTCAAGTGTGGCTACGATGCTGGCTTGTACAGCCGCTCAGCTAAGGAGTTCACGG
ATATTTGGATGGCTGTGTGGGCCAGCCTCTGCTTCATCTCCACCA
