[The description below was written by a language model from this plasmid's Addgene catalogue record.]
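Description:
pRK5-mFzd4 is a mammalian expression plasmid that carries the mouse Frizzled 4 (Fzd4, also called Fz4) coding sequence in the pRK5 backbone. It is propagated in standard E. coli cloning strains under ampicillin selection. The record lists the copy number as unknown and gives no details on the origin of replication. No feature table is provided, so the promoter is not explicitly stated. pRK5-family vectors generally drive inserts from a CMV immediate-early promoter. The listed sequencing primers, SP6 on the 5′ side and an SV40 polyA reverse primer on the 3′ side, suggest that the insert lies between an SP6 promoter site and an SV40 polyadenylation signal. The record does not mention any epitope tags, fusion partners, reporters or mammalian selection markers, and the cloning method is recorded as unknown.

Frizzled 4 is a seven-transmembrane receptor of the Frizzled family, which binds Wnt ligands; Fzd4 is also known as the receptor for Norrin. The plasmid is suited to transient expression of the mouse receptor in cultured mammalian cells, for example in signalling or ligand–receptor interaction experiments. It was deposited in connection with a study of redundant Frizzled functions in mouse development, specifically convergent extension and closure of the ventricular septum and palate, and it probably belongs to a set of Frizzled expression constructs. The specific experiment in which this plasmid was used is not described in the record. Distribution is limited to academic and nonprofit users.
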