Addgene plasmid #42256: pRK5-mFzd4
Depositing lab: Chris Garcia & Jeremy Nathans. Depositing organization: Johns Hopkins University and School of Medicine. Publication: Frizzled 2 and frizzled 7 function redundantly in convergent extension and closure of the ventricular septum and palate: evidence for a network of interacting genes. Yu H, Ye X, Guo N, Nathans J. Development. 2012 Dec 1;139(23):4383-94. doi: 10.1242/dev.083352. Epub 2012 Oct 24. PubMed 23095888.
Backbone
  Vector backbone: pRK5
  Vector type: Mammalian Expression
Growth in bacteria
  Bacterial resistance: Ampicillin, 100 μg/mL
  Growth temperature: 37°C
  Growth strain: DH5alpha
  Copy number: Unknown
Gene/Insert
  Gene/Insert name: Frizzled 4
  Species: M. musculus (mouse)
  Entrez Gene: Fzd4 (a.k.a. Fz4)
  Cloning method: Unknown
  Sequencing primers: 5′ SP6; 3′ SV40pA-R
Terms and licenses: Academic/Nonprofit Terms; Industry Terms: Not Available to Industry
How to cite: pRK5-mFzd4 was a gift from Chris Garcia & Jeremy Nathans (Addgene plasmid # 42256 ; http://n2t.net/addgene:42256 ; RRID:Addgene_42256)
